>Addgene plasmid #167364 | pMSR:MSMEG_5044:Dendra | addgene full sequence | sequence record 332826 | Addgene NGS Result
AATATTGGATCGTCGGCACCGTCACGGCCGTGGGAGGCGGCACGATCCGCGACGTGATGATCGGCCGCAT
CCCCACGGTGCTGCGCAGTGAGCTCTACGCCATCCCGGCGTTGATCTGTGCGTTCGCACGCACAGGCCCG
GTGTGAGAAGGGTCTCTGACGAGCGGGAGAACTCCCTATCAGTGATAGAGTTTGTCCTCCCTATCAGTGA
TAGATAGGCTTAAGGAGTAATACGACTCACTATAGGGAGAAGGAGGCCATTATGTTCGTCACCGAGGACG
GCGGTAGCGGACCGCGGGTGATCTACAGCGCGTCGGACCTCGCGGCCGCCGCGCGCTGTGAGTACGCGCT
GCTGCGGGCGTTCGACGCCCAGCTGGGACGCGGACCGGCGGTGTCTTCGGAGGACGAACTTCTCAAGCGC
ACCGCGCAACTCGGCGGGGAGCACGAACAGCGGCATCTCGACGAGTTGCGCGAGGGCTCGGAGATCACGG
TCATCGGGCGCCCGCGCTACACCGTGCCGGGCCTCACGGCCGCGGCCAACGCGACGCTCGCCGCGGTCAC
CCAGCGTGCACCGGTGATCTATCAGGCCGCGATGTTCGACGGGCGGTTCGCCGGGTTCGCGGATTTCCTG
ATCCTCTCCGACGGGCAGTACCGCCTGCGCGACACCAAGCTGGCCCGCTCGGTCAAGGTCGAGGCGCTGC
TGCAGCTCGCGGCGTACAGCGAGACGCTGAGCGCCGCGGGCGTACCCGTCGCGCCGGAGGTCGAACTGGT
GCTCGGCGACGGCGCCGTCGCCACCTACCCCGTCGACGAACTGCTGCCCGTGTACCGGCCGCGCCGCGCG
GCGCTTGAGCACCTGCTCGACGCGCACCTGGCCTCCGGGGAACCGGTCAGCTGGGAGGACACCGAAATCC
GCGCGTGCTTCCGCTGCCCCGAGTGCGAGGTCCAGGTGCGTGCGCACGACGACCTGCTGCTCGTCGCGGG
TATGCGCACCAGCCAGCGCGCCCGGTTGATCGACGCGGGCATCACCACGGTCGCCGATCTCGCCGCGCGT
CGCGACGACGAGCCGGTCGAGGGCCTGCACCCACGCATCGCGCAGGGGCTGACCGCGCAGGCGCGGTTGC
AGCGCGCACCGCGGACCGGCAAGAAACCGCCGTACGAGGTGGTGGACCCGCAGCCGCTCATGTCGCTGCC
CAACCCCGACCGCGGTGATCTGTTCTTCGACTTCGAGGGTGACCCGCTGTGGACCGACGACGGCGTGCAG
TGGGGCCTGGAGTACATGTTCGGCGTGCTGGGCACCGCGCCGCGGGCCGACGAGGACTTCCACCCGCTGT
GGGCCCACAACCGCCGCGAGGAGCGGCAGGCGCTGCGCGACTTCCTGGCGCTGGTGCGCAAACGCCGCAA
GCGTCATCCGCACATGCACGTCTACCACTACGCGGCGTACGAGAAGACCGCGCTGCTGCGCCTGGCCGGG
CGTTACGGCGAAGGCGAGGACGAGGTCGACGAACTGCTGCGCGCAGGTGTGCTGGTGGACCTGTATCCGC
TGGTGCGCAAGAGCATTCGCGTGGGAACCGAGAACTACAGCCTGAAATCCCTTGAGCCGCTGTACATGGG
TGCGCAGTTGCGTGACGGCGACGTCACCACCGCGACCGATTCCATCACGCAGTACGGGCTCTACTGCACG
CTGCGCGCCGAGGGCCGCGACGACGAGGCCGCGCTGGTGCTCAAGGAGATCGAGGATTACAACCTCTACG
ACTGCGTGTCGACGCGCAAGCTGCGGGACTGGCTGATCAACCGGGCGATCGAGTGCAGCGTGCCGCCCCT
TGGCGCGCAACCGGTCGGCCGCGACACCGCACCCGAACCCGAGGACCAGATCGCGCGCACGCTGCGCCGC
TTCGTCGGCGACGACGAGCGCACCCCGCAGCAGCAGGCTGTCGCCATGATCGCGGCCGCGCGGGGCTACC
ACCGTCGCGAGGACAAGCCGTTCTGGTGGAGCCACTTCGACCGGCTCAACCACCCGGTCGAGGAATGGTC
TGACGGCGCAGGCGTTTTCGTCGCCGACACCGCGCACGTCGAGGTCGACTGGCACACCCCGCCGCGGGCG
CGCAAGCCCCAGCGGTGGGTGCGCCTCACCGGCGCCATGGCCGCCGGGGAACTCAGCCGCGAGATGTACG
CGCTCTACGAGCCGCCGGCCCCCTCCGGCTTGACCGACGATCCCGAGCGCCGCGCGTTCGGGTCGGTCCA
GGTGCTCGAGGCCGACGATGCGTCCGCACCCACCGAGGTGCTGATCTGCGAGCGGGAACCCAAGGAGGGC
GGCACCTTTCACCAGTTGCCGTTCGCGCTGACGCCGGGCCCGCCCATCCGCACCACCGCGCTGCAGAATT
CCATCGAGGCCACGGCCGCGCAGATCGCCGAAGGACTTCCCCGGCTACCCGGCAACGCCGTCGTCGACAT
CCTGCTGCGCAGGCCGCCGCGCACCCGCAGCGGCGGCCCGCTGCCACACGGCCAGGCAGCCAAGCACGAG
CTGATCACCGCGGCACTGCTCGACCTCGACTCGTCCTACCTCGCGGTGCACGGTCCACCCGGCACGGGCA
AGACATTCACGTCTGCGGCCGTGATCGCACGGCTGGTCAATCGACACCATTGGCGCATCGGCGTGGTCGC
ACAGGCACATGCCGTGGTGGAGAACCTTTTCCGCGACGTCATCGCCGCGGACGTGCCGGCCGACGCCGTG
GCCAAGAAGCCCCATGGTGACAACGCGTGCTGGACCGAACTGAGCGAGAAGGAATATCCCGACTTCCTCG
ATCAGCACACCGGCACCGGCTGCGTGATCGGCGGCACCGCATGGGATTTCGCGAACCCGGTACGCATCCC
GCCCGGCAGTCTGGATCTGCTGGTGGTCGAGGAGGCCGGCCAGTACAGCCTGGCCAACACCATCGCGGTC
GCCCCCGCGGCGCACAACCTGCTGCTGCTGGGCGACCCGCAGCAGCTCCCCCAGGTCAGCCAGGGCACAC
ATCCCGAACCCGTCGACACCTCGGCGCTGGGCTGGCTCGTGGACGGCCACCACACGCTGCCCGCCGAACT
CGGCTACTTCCTGGACTGCTCGTACCGCATGCACCCCGCGGTGTGCGCGGCGGTGTCGCGGCTGTCCTAC
GACAACCGCCTGCGCTCGGTCGACGACGTCACCGCGGCGCGCCACCTCGACGGCCAGGAACCCGGCGTGC
ACGTACTGCTGGTCGACCACGACGGCAACGCCACCGACAGCCCGGAGGAGGCCCAGGTGATCGTCGCCGA
GATCCGGCGACTGCTCGGCGCGGCCTGGACCGACGAGCGCGGCACCGTGCCGCTGGGCCAGGACCACGTG
CTGGTGGTGACGCCGTACAACGCACAGGTGGTGACGATGCGCCGGTATCTCGACGCGGCCGGTCTCACCG
ACGTGCGTGTGGGCACGGTGGACAAGTTCCAGGGCCAGCAGGCGCCCGTGGTGTTCATCTCGATGGTGGC
GTCCTCGGTCGACGATGTGCCGCGCGGAATCTCATTCCTGCTCAACCGCAACCGCCTCAACGTCGCGGTG
AGCCGCGCCAAGTACGCCGCGGTGATCGTGCGGTCGGCCGCGCTCACCGAATACCTGCCCTCGACCCCGG
CCGGTGTCGTGGAACTCGGCGCGTTCTTGGCCCTACCCGACGCCCTACCCGACGCCCTGAACACCGTGAA
GCTTGGTGCGGCCGCGGGCAACACGCCTGGCATCAATCTGATCAAGGAGGACATGCGTGTCAAGGTGCAT
ATGGAGGGCAACGTGAACGGTCACGCCTTCGTGATCGAGGGGGAGGGTAAGGGTAAGCCTTACGAAGGGA
CCCAGACCGCCAACCTCACCGTCAAGGAGGGCGCCCCTCTCCCATTCTCGTACGATATCCTCACTACCGC
GGTGCATTACGGGAACCGCGTGTTCACCAAGTACCCCGAGGATATCCCTGACTACTTCAAGCAGAGCTTC
CCGGAGGGATACTCCTGGGAGCGGACGATGACCTTCGAAGACAAGGGTATCTGTACGATCCGCAGCGACA
TCTCGCTGGAAGGGGACTGTTTCTTCCAGAACGTCCGTTTCAAGGGGACCAACTTTCCGCCGAACGGCCC
GGTCATGCAGAAGAAGACCCTCAAGTGGGAGCCGAGCACGGAGAAGCTGCACGTTCGGGACGGCCTCCTG
GTCGGCAACATCAACATGGCGCTGCTGCTGGAAGGCGGCGGCCACTACCTATGCGACTTCAAGACCACGT
ACAAAGCGAAGAAGGTCGTCCAGCTGCCCGACGCGCACTTCGTGGACCACCGCATCGAAATCCTGGGGAA
CGATTCGGACTACAACAAGGTCAAGTTGTACGAGCACGCTGTGGCACGCTATAGCCCGCTCCCGTCGCAG
GTCTGGTTCGAAGGCGGCGGCGGGGAGAACCTGTATTTCCAGGACTACAAGGACGACGACGACAAGTGAT
TTAAATAACCCCTTGGGGCCTCTAAACGGGTCTTGAGGGGTTTTTTGTTAACTAGCGTACGATCGAATTC
CTGCAGCTCACGGTAACTGATGCCGTATTTGCAGTACCAGCGTACGGCCCACAGAATGATGTCACGCTGA
AAATGCCGGCCTTTGAATGGGTTCATGTGCAGCTCCATCAGCAAAAGGGGATGATAAGTTTATCACCACC
GACTATTTGCAACAGTGCCGTTGATCGTGCTATGATCGACTGATGTCATCAGCGGTGGAGTGCAATGTCG
TGCAATACGAATGGCGAAAAGCCGAGCTCATCGGTCAGCTTCTCAACCTTGGGGTTACCCCCGGCGGTGT
GCTGCTGGTCCACAGCTCCTTCCGTAGCGTCCGGCCCCTCGAAGATGGGCCACTTGGACTGATCGAGGCC
CTGCGTGCTACGCTGGGTCCGGGAGGGACGCTCGTCATGCCCTCGTGGTCAGGTCTGGACGACGAGCCGT
TCGATCCTGCCACGTCGCCCGTTACACCGGACCTTGGAGTTGTCTCTGACACATTCTGGCGCCTGCCAAA
TGTAAAGCGCAGCGCCCATCCATTTGCCTTTGCGGCAGCGGGGCCACAGGCAGAGCAGATCATCTCTGAT
CCATTGCCCCTGCCACCTTACTCGCCTGCAAGCCCGGTCGCCCGTGTCCATGAACTCGATGGGCAGGTAC
TTCTCCTCGGCGTGGGACACGATGCCAACACGACGCTGCATCTTGCCGAGTTGATGGCAAAGGTTCCCTA
TGGGGTGCCGAGACACTGCACCATTCTTCAGGATGGCAAGTTGGTACGCGTCGATTATCTCGAGAATGAC
CACTGCTGTGAGCGCTTTGCCTTGGCGGACAGGTGGCTCAAGGAGAAGAGCCTTCAGAAGGAAGGTCCAG
TCGGTCATGCCTTTGCTCGGTTGATCCGCTCCCGCGACATTGTGGCGACAGCCCTGGGTCAACTGGGCCG
AGATCCGTTGATCTTCCTGCATCCGCCAGAGGCGGGATGCGAAGAATGCGATGCCGCTCGCCAGTCGATT
GGCTGAGCTCATGAGCGGAGAACGAGATGACGTTGGAGGGGCAAGGTCGCGCTGATTGCTGGGGCAACAC
GGGGGATCCACTAGTTCCATGAGCGTCAGACCCCGTAGAAAAGATCAAAGGATCTTCTTGAGATCCTTTT
TTTCTGCGCGTAATCTGCTGCTTGCAAACAAAAAAACCACCGCTACCAGCGGTGGTTTGTTTGCCGGATC
AAGAGCTACCAACTCTTTTTCCGAAGGTAACTGGCTTCAGCAGAGCGCAGATACCAAATACTGTCCTTCT
AGTGTAGCCGTAGTTAGGCCACCACTTCAAGAACTCTGTAGCACCGCCTACATACCTCGCTCTGCTAATC
CTGTTACCAGTGGCTGCTGCCAGTGGCGATAAGTCGTGTCTTACCGGGTTGGACTCAAGACGATAGTTAC
CGGATAAGGCGCAGCGGTCGGGCTGAACGGGGGGTTCGTGCACACAGCCCAGCTTGGAGCGAACGACCTA
CACCGAACTGAGATACCTACAGCGTGAGCTATGAGAAAGCGCCACGCTTCCCGAGGGGAGAAAGGCGGAC
AGGTATCCGGTAAGCGGCAGGGTCGGAACAGGAGAGCGCACGAGGGAGCTTCCAGGGGGAAACGCCTGGT
ATCTTTATAGTCCTGTCGGGTTTCGCCACCTCTGACTTGAGCGTCGATTTTTGTGATGCTCGTCAGGGGG
GCGGAGCCTATGGAAAAACGCCAGCAACGCGGCCTTTTTACGGTTCCTGGCCTTTTGCTGGCCTTTTGCT
CACATGTTCTTTCCTGCGTTATCCCCTGATTCTGTGGATAACCGTATTACCGCCTTTGAGTGAGCTGATA
CCGCTCGCCGCAGCCGAACGACCGAGCGCAACGCGTGCGGCCGCGGTACCCGGGGATCCTCTAGAGTCGA
CCACCAAGGGCACCATCTCTGCTTGGGCCACCCCGTTGGCCGCAGCCAGCTCGCTGAGAGCCGTGAACGA
CAGGGCGAACGCCAGCCCGCCGACGGCGAGGGTTCCGACCGCTGCAACTCCCGGTGCAACCTTGTCCCGG
TCTATTCTCTTCACTGCACCAGCTCCAATCTGGTGTGAATGCCCCTCGTCTGTTCGCGCAGGCGGGGGGC
TCTATTCGTTTGTCAGCATCGAAAGTAGCCAGATCAGGGATGCGTTGCAACCGCGTATGCCCAGGTCAGA
AGAGTCGCACAAGAGTTGCAGACCCCTGGAAAGAAAAATGGCCAGAGGGCGAAAACACCCTCTGACCAGC
GGAGCGGGCGACGGGAATCGAACCCGCGTAGCTAGTTTGGAAGAATGGGTGTCTGCCGACCACATATGGG
CCGGTCAAGATAGGTTTTTACCCCCTCTCGGCTGCATCCTCTAAGTGGAAAGAAATTGCAGGTCGTAGAA
GCGCGTTGAAGCCTGAGAGTTGCACAGGAGTTGCAACCCGGTAGCCTTGTTCACGACGAGAGGAGACCTA
GTTGGCACGTCGCGGATGGGGATCGCTGAAGACTCAGCGCAGCGGGAGGATCCAAGCCTCATACGTCAAC
CCGCAGGACGGTGTGAGGTACTACGCGCTGCAGACCTACGACAACAAGATGGACGCCGAAGCCTGGCTCG
CGGGCGAGAAGCGGCTCATCGAGATGGAGACCTGGACCCCTCCACAGGACCGGGCGAAGAAGGCAGCCGC
CAGCGCCATCACGCTGGAGGAGTACACCCGGAAGTGGCTCGTGGAGCGCGACCTCGCAGACGGCACCAGG
GATCTGTACAGCGGGCACGCGGAGCGCCGCATCTACCCGGTGCTAGGTGAAGTGGCGGTCACAGAGATGA
CGCCAGCTCTGGTGCGTGCGTGGTGGGCCGGGATGGGTAGGAAGCACCCGACTGCCCGCCGGCATGCCTA
CAACGTCCTCCGGGCGGTGATGAACACAGCGGTCGAGGACAAGCTGATCGCAGAGAACCCGTGCCGGATC
GAGCAGAAGGCAGCCGATGAGCGCGACGTAGAGGCGCTGACGCCTGAGGAGCTGGACATCGTCGCCGCTG
AGATCTTCGAGCACTACCGGATCGCGGCATACATCCTGGCGTGGACGAGCCTCCGGTTCGGAGAGCTGAT
CGAGCTTCGCCGCAAGGACATCGTGGACGACGGCATGACGATGAAGCTCCGGGTGCGCCGTGGCGCTTCC
CGCGTGGGGAACAAGATCGTCGTTGGCAACGCCAAGACCGTCCGGTCGAAGCGTCCTGTGACGGTTCCGC
CTCACGTCGCGGAGATGATCCGAGCGCACATGAAGGACCGTACGAAGATGAACAAGGGCCCCGAGGCATT
CCTGGTGACCACGACGCAGGGCAACCGGCTGTCGAAGTCCGCGTTCACCAAGTCGCTGAAGCGTGGCTAC
GCCAAGATCGGTCGGCCGGAACTCCGCATCCACGACCTCCGCGCTGTCGGCGCTACGTTCGCCGCTCAGG
CAGGTGCGACGACCAAGGAGCTGATGGCCCGTCTCGGTCACACGACTCCTAGGATGGCGATGAAGTACCA
GATGGCGTCTGAGGCCCGCGACGAGGCTATCGCTGAGGCGATGTCCAAGCTGGCCAAGACCTCCTGAAAC
GCAAAAAGCCCCCCTCCCAAGGACACTGAGTCCTAAAGAGGGGGGTTTCTTGTCAGTACGCGAAGAACCA
CGCCTGGCCGCGAGCGCCAGCACCGCCGCTCTGTGCGGAGACCTGGGCACCAGCCCCGCCGCCGCCAGGA
GCATTGCCGTTCCCGCCAGAAATCTAGACGGTGACCACAACGCGCCCGCTTTGATCGGGGACGTCGA
Features (pLannotate 1.2.2; 13 found; start..end, strand, type, name):
      9..113     +  CDS            Y4104_STRCO (fragment): Protein inferred from homology: Swiss-Prot protein existence level 3. From Streptomyces coelicolor (strain ATCC BAA-471 / A3(2) / M145).
    171..190     +  promoter       tight TRE promoter (fragment): Tet-responsive promoter PTight, consisting of seven tet operator sequences followed by the minimal CMV promoter
    197..214     +  promoter       tight TRE promoter (fragment): Tet-responsive promoter PTight, consisting of seven tet operator sequences followed by the minimal CMV promoter
    228..246     +  promoter       T7 promoter: promoter for bacteriophage T7 RNA polymerase
   3730..4416    +  CDS            Dendra2: Dendra2 is a photoconvertible green fluorescent protein published in 2006, derived from Dendronephthya sp.. It has high acid sensitivity.
   4456..4476    +  CDS            FLAG (fragment): FLAG® epitope tag, followed by an enterokinase cleavage site
   4485..4527    +  terminator     T7 terminator (fragment): transcription terminator for bacteriophage T7 RNA polymerase
   4733..5533    +  CDS            ApmR: aminoglycoside 3-N-acetyltransferase type IV ; aac(3)IV; confers resistance to apramycin (Paget and Davies, 1996)
   5600..5617    -  misc_feature   MCS (fragment): pBluescript multiple cloning site
   5658..6246    +  rep_origin     ori: high-copy-number ColE1/pMB1/pBR322/pUC origin of replication
   6414..6442    +  misc_feature   MCS (fragment): pUC18/19 multiple cloning site
   7002..8114    +  CDS            33: VINT_BPML5 - Also known as int. Protein inferred from homology: Swiss-Prot protein existence level 3. Integrase is necessary for integration of the phage into the host genome by site-specific recombination. From Mycobacterium phage L5 (Mycobacteriophage L5).
   8176..8280    -  CDS            32 (fragment): VG32_BPML5 - Protein predicted: Swiss-Prot protein existence level 4. From Mycobacterium phage L5 (Mycobacteriophage L5).
