[The description below was written by a language model from this plasmid's Addgene catalogue record and pLannotate feature annotations shown in this document.]
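Description:
pMSR:MSMEG_5044:Dendra is an integrating mycobacterial expression vector built on the pMSR:Dendra backbone and belongs to a systematic resource of tagged Mycobacterium smegmatis genes. It is maintained in E. coli as a high-copy plasmid through a ColE1/pUC-type origin and is selected with apramycin via the aac(3)IV acetyltransferase gene. No mycobacterial replication origin is annotated. Instead the plasmid carries the mycobacteriophage L5 integrase gene, with a fragment of the adjacent phage gene 32. The integrase catalyses site-specific recombination into the L5 attachment site of the mycobacterial chromosome, which should give stable, single-copy insertion.

The payload is the M. smegmatis open reading frame MSMEG_5044, inserted by ligation-independent cloning. It is fused at its C terminus through a Gly-Ala linker to Dendra2, a green-to-red photoconvertible fluorescent protein, followed by a single FLAG epitope. The insert itself is not annotated in the feature table, but it presumably occupies the large unannotated interval between the promoter region and Dendra2. The record does not state the function of the encoded protein. Expression in mycobacteria is driven by the pmycTetO promoter. The two short hits labelled as TRE promoter fragments most likely reflect its tet operator sequences, which would permit Tet repressor-based regulation in a suitable host. A T7 promoter immediately downstream and a T7 terminator after the FLAG tag allow the same fusion to be expressed in E. coli strains that supply T7 RNA polymerase.

The stated purpose is a C-terminal fluorescent fusion. This suits imaging of protein localisation and dynamics in live mycobacteria, and the FLAG tag offers a handle for immunodetection or purification.
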