Addgene plasmid #167364: pMSR:MSMEG_5044:Dendra
Purpose: C-term fluorescent fusion
Depositing lab: Keith Derbyshire & Joseph Wade. Depositing organization: Wadsworth Center, New York State Department of Health. Publication: A Mycobacterial Systems Resource for the Research Community. Judd JA, Canestrari J, Clark R, Joseph A, Lapierre P, Lasek-Nesselquist E, Mir M, Palumbo M, Smith C, Stone M, Upadhyay A, Wirth SE, Dedrick RM, Meier CG, Russell DA, Dills A, Dove E, Kester J, Wolf ID, Zhu J, Rubin ER, Fortune S, Hatfull GF, Gray TA, Wade JT, Derbyshire KM. mBio. 2021 Mar 2;12(2). pii: mBio.02401-20. doi: 10.1128/mBio.02401-20. PubMed 33653882.
Backbone
  Vector backbone: pMSR:Dendra
  Vector type: Bacterial Expression ; Integrating Mycobacterial Expression Vector attL5. T7 expression in E. coli
Growth in bacteria
  Bacterial resistance: Apramycin, 25 μg/mL
  Growth temperature: 37°C
  Growth strain: DH5alpha
  Copy number: High Copy
Gene/Insert
  Gene/Insert name: MSMEG_5044
  Species: M. smegmatis
  Promoter: pmycTetO
  Tag / fusion protein: Gly-Ala Linker/Dendra2/1x Flag Tag (C terminal on insert)
  Cloning method: Ligation Independent Cloning
  Sequencing primers: 5′ TGATAGAGTTTGTCCTCCCTATCAG; 3′ TCCATATGCACCTTGACACG
Resource information
  A portion of this plasmid was derived from a plasmid made by: CP000480.1
Terms and licenses: Academic/Nonprofit Terms; Industry Terms: Not Available to Industry
Depositor comments: 5' cloning site: AseI (destroyed), 3' cloning site: HindIII (not destroyed)
How to cite: pMSR:MSMEG_5044:Dendra was a gift from Keith Derbyshire & Joseph Wade (Addgene plasmid # 167364 ; http://n2t.net/addgene:167364 ; RRID:Addgene_167364)
