>Addgene plasmid #167364 | pMSR:MSMEG_5044:Dendra | depositor partial sequence | sequence record 325192 | partial
ATGTTCGTCACCGAGGACGGCGGTAGCGGACCGCGGGTGATCTACAGCGCGTCGGACCTCGCGGCCGCCG
CGCGCTGTGAGTACGCGCTGCTGCGGGCGTTCGACGCCCAGCTGGGACGCGGACCGGCGGTGTCTTCGGA
GGACGAACTTCTCAAGCGCACCGCGCAACTCGGCGGGGAGCACGAACAGCGGCATCTCGACGAGTTGCGC
GAGGGCTCGGAGATCACGGTCATCGGGCGCCCGCGCTACACCGTGCCGGGCCTCACGGCCGCGGCCAACG
CGACGCTCGCCGCGGTCACCCAGCGTGCACCGGTGATCTATCAGGCCGCGATGTTCGACGGGCGGTTCGC
CGGGTTCGCGGATTTCCTGATCCTCTCCGACGGGCAGTACCGCCTGCGCGACACCAAGCTGGCCCGCTCG
GTCAAGGTCGAGGCGCTGCTGCAGCTCGCGGCGTACAGCGAGACGCTGAGCGCCGCGGGCGTACCCGTCG
CGCCGGAGGTCGAACTGGTGCTCGGCGACGGCGCCGTCGCCACCTACCCCGTCGACGAACTGCTGCCCGT
GTACCGGCCGCGCCGCGCGGCGCTTGAGCACCTGCTCGACGCGCACCTGGCCTCCGGGGAACCGGTCAGC
TGGGAGGACACCGAAATCCGCGCGTGCTTCCGCTGCCCCGAGTGCGAGGTCCAGGTGCGTGCGCACGACG
ACCTGCTGCTCGTCGCGGGTATGCGCACCAGCCAGCGCGCCCGGTTGATCGACGCGGGCATCACCACGGT
CGCCGATCTCGCCGCGCGTCGCGACGACGAGCCGGTCGAGGGCCTGCACCCACGCATCGCGCAGGGGCTG
ACCGCGCAGGCGCGGTTGCAGCGCGCACCGCGGACCGGCAAGAAACCGCCGTACGAGGTGGTGGACCCGC
AGCCGCTCATGTCGCTGCCCAACCCCGACCGCGGTGATCTGTTCTTCGACTTCGAGGGTGACCCGCTGTG
GACCGACGACGGCGTGCAGTGGGGCCTGGAGTACATGTTCGGCGTGCTGGGCACCGCGCCGCGGGCCGAC
GAGGACTTCCACCCGCTGTGGGCCCACAACCGCCGCGAGGAGCGGCAGGCGCTGCGCGACTTCCTGGCGC
TGGTGCGCAAACGCCGCAAGCGTCATCCGCACATGCACGTCTACCACTACGCGGCGTACGAGAAGACCGC
GCTGCTGCGCCTGGCCGGGCGTTACGGCGAAGGCGAGGACGAGGTCGACGAACTGCTGCGCGCAGGTGTG
CTGGTGGACCTGTATCCGCTGGTGCGCAAGAGCATTCGCGTGGGAACCGAGAACTACAGCCTGAAATCCC
TTGAGCCGCTGTACATGGGTGCGCAGTTGCGTGACGGCGACGTCACCACCGCGACCGATTCCATCACGCA
GTACGGGCTCTACTGCACGCTGCGCGCCGAGGGCCGCGACGACGAGGCCGCGCTGGTGCTCAAGGAGATC
GAGGATTACAACCTCTACGACTGCGTGTCGACGCGCAAGCTGCGGGACTGGCTGATCAACCGGGCGATCG
AGTGCAGCGTGCCGCCCCTTGGCGCGCAACCGGTCGGCCGCGACACCGCACCCGAACCCGAGGACCAGAT
CGCGCGCACGCTGCGCCGCTTCGTCGGCGACGACGAGCGCACCCCGCAGCAGCAGGCTGTCGCCATGATC
GCGGCCGCGCGGGGCTACCACCGTCGCGAGGACAAGCCGTTCTGGTGGAGCCACTTCGACCGGCTCAACC
ACCCGGTCGAGGAATGGTCTGACGGCGCAGGCGTTTTCGTCGCCGACACCGCGCACGTCGAGGTCGACTG
GCACACCCCGCCGCGGGCGCGCAAGCCCCAGCGGTGGGTGCGCCTCACCGGCGCCATGGCCGCCGGGGAA
CTCAGCCGCGAGATGTACGCGCTCTACGAGCCGCCGGCCCCCTCCGGCTTGACCGACGATCCCGAGCGCC
GCGCGTTCGGGTCGGTCCAGGTGCTCGAGGCCGACGATGCGTCCGCACCCACCGAGGTGCTGATCTGCGA
GCGGGAACCCAAGGAGGGCGGCACCTTTCACCAGTTGCCGTTCGCGCTGACGCCGGGCCCGCCCATCCGC
ACCACCGCGCTGCAGAATTCCATCGAGGCCACGGCCGCGCAGATCGCCGAAGGACTTCCCCGGCTACCCG
GCAACGCCGTCGTCGACATCCTGCTGCGCAGGCCGCCGCGCACCCGCAGCGGCGGCCCGCTGCCACACGG
CCAGGCAGCCAAGCACGAGCTGATCACCGCGGCACTGCTCGACCTCGACTCGTCCTACCTCGCGGTGCAC
GGTCCACCCGGCACGGGCAAGACATTCACGTCTGCGGCCGTGATCGCACGGCTGGTCAATCGACACCATT
GGCGCATCGGCGTGGTCGCACAGGCACATGCCGTGGTGGAGAACCTTTTCCGCGACGTCATCGCCGCGGA
CGTGCCGGCCGACGCCGTGGCCAAGAAGCCCCATGGTGACAACGCGTGCTGGACCGAACTGAGCGAGAAG
GAATATCCCGACTTCCTCGATCAGCACACCGGCACCGGCTGCGTGATCGGCGGCACCGCATGGGATTTCG
CGAACCCGGTACGCATCCCGCCCGGCAGTCTGGATCTGCTGGTGGTCGAGGAGGCCGGCCAGTACAGCCT
GGCCAACACCATCGCGGTCGCCCCCGCGGCGCACAACCTGCTGCTGCTGGGCGACCCGCAGCAGCTCCCC
CAGGTCAGCCAGGGCACACATCCCGAACCCGTCGACACCTCGGCGCTGGGCTGGCTCGTGGACGGCCACC
ACACGCTGCCCGCCGAACTCGGCTACTTCCTGGACTGCTCGTACCGCATGCACCCCGCGGTGTGCGCGGC
GGTGTCGCGGCTGTCCTACGACAACCGCCTGCGCTCGGTCGACGACGTCACCGCGGCGCGCCACCTCGAC
GGCCAGGAACCCGGCGTGCACGTACTGCTGGTCGACCACGACGGCAACGCCACCGACAGCCCGGAGGAGG
CCCAGGTGATCGTCGCCGAGATCCGGCGACTGCTCGGCGCGGCCTGGACCGACGAGCGCGGCACCGTGCC
GCTGGGCCAGGACCACGTGCTGGTGGTGACGCCGTACAACGCACAGGTGGTGACGATGCGCCGGTATCTC
GACGCGGCCGGTCTCACCGACGTGCGTGTGGGCACGGTGGACAAGTTCCAGGGCCAGCAGGCGCCCGTGG
TGTTCATCTCGATGGTGGCGTCCTCGGTCGACGATGTGCCGCGCGGAATCTCATTCCTGCTCAACCGCAA
CCGCCTCAACGTCGCGGTGAGCCGCGCCAAGTACGCCGCGGTGATCGTGCGGTCGGCCGCGCTCACCGAA
TACCTGCCCTCGACCCCGGCCGGTGTCGTGGAACTCGGCGCGTTCTTGGCCCTACCCGACGCCCTACCCG
ACGCCCTGAACACCGTG
